>Addgene plasmid #50810 | PFA0135w-bio-His | depositor full sequence | sequence record 76211 | PFA0135w-bio-His sequence 7443 bps
CATGTTGACATTGATTATTGACTAGTTATTAATAGTAATCAATTACGGGGTCATTAGTTCATAGCCCATA
TATGGAGTTCCGCGTTACATAACTTACGGTAAATGGCCCGCCTGGCTGACCGCCCAACGACCCCCGCCCA
TTGACGTCAATAATGACGTATGTTCCCATAGTAACGCCAATAGGGACTTTCCATTGACGTCAATGGGTGG
AGTATTTACGGTAAACTGCCCACTTGGCAGTACATCAAGTGTATCATATGCCAAGTCCGCCCCCTATTGA
CGTCAATGACGGTAAATGGCCCGCCTGGCATTATGCCCAGTACATGACCTTACGGGACTTTCCTACTTGG
CAGTACATCTACGTATTAGTCATCGCTATTACCATGGTGATGCGGTTTTGGCAGTACACCAATGGGCGTG
GATAGCGGTTTGACTCACGGGGATTTCCAAGTCTCCACCCCATTGACGTCAATGGGAGTTTGTTTTGGCA
CCAAAATCAACGGGACTTTCCAAAATGTCGTAATAACCCCGCCCCGTTGACGCAAATGGGCGGTAGGCGT
GTACGGTGGGAGGTCTATATAAGCAGAGCTCGTTTAGTGAACCGTCAGATCCTCACTCTCTTCCGCATCG
CTGTCTGCGAGGGCCAGCTGTTGGGCTCGCGGTTGAGGACAAACTCTTCGCGGTCTTTCCAGTACTCTTG
GATCGGAAACCCGTCGGCCTCCGAACGGTACTCCGCCACCGAGGGACCTGAGCGAGTCCGCATCGACCGG
ATCGGAAAACCTCTCGAGAAAGGCGTCTAACCAGTCACAGTCGCAAGGTAGGCTGAGCACCGTGGCGGGC
GGCAGCGGGTGGCGGTCGGGGTTGTTTCTGGCGGAGGTGCTGCTGATGATGTAATTAAAGTAGGCGGTCT
TGAGACGGCGGATGGTCGAGGTGAGGTGTGGCAGGCTTGAGATCCAGCTGTTGGGGTGAGTACTCCCTCT
CAAAAGCGGGCATTACTTCTGCGCTAAGATTGTCAGTTTCCAAAAACGAGGAGGATTTGATATTCACCTG
GCCCGATCTGGCCATACACTTGAGTGACAATGACATCCACTTTGCCTTTCTCTCCACAGGTGTCCACTCC
CAGGTCCAAGTTTGCCACCATGGAGTTTCAGACCCAGGTACTCATGTCCCTGCTGCTCTGCATGTCTGGT
GCGGCCGCAATCATCCAGCCCGACAAGCAGCAGGAAAAGGACGAGCTGAGCAACAACTTCATCAGCACCG
AACAGCTGCTGGACATCAGCGAGAAGTGGAAGGCCAGCGAGTGGAACAACATGTTCAACCACATCCGGAA
CGAGTGGGAGGACTTCTACCTGGTGCTGCAGAACGACGAGCGGAACATTCTGCAGGAAAAACACAGCAAC
TGGAATGAGTGGATCCAGCACCTCGAGAACAAATGGGGCAACATCAACGAGAACATCAACCCCGAGTACA
AGACCCATCTGCTGCACATCTCCCTGACCTGGAACGAGAAGCAGTGGGAGCACTGGGCCTACAATACCCT
GAAGTACTTTCTGGAAAACGACTGGAACATCTTCATCCAGGAAATCACCGAGGAAATCAACACCCACATC
GACCAGCAGTGGATCAAGTGGCTGCACGAGAAGAACAGCATGTGGCTGAGCAATGACTGGATTATCGACG
AGAACAGCTTCTGGGAGAAGATGATCAAGCTGGACAGCTCTAAGTACGCCTGGACCCAGGACGTGAAGCA
GTACTGGATTAAGTGGAAAGAGCGGACCAACCACCAGAACTTCATGTGGAACAATTGGATCCACAACAAG
AACCAGGTCATCAATCACATGAAGAAGGACAAGCTCGAGGACTGGGCCAAGGATAAGTACGACAGCTTCA
ACAAGTGGCGCGAGATCTTCCTGCAGGACTGGACCGCCAACCAGAAATGGAAGCAGCTGGCCAAAGGCGC
GCCGTCGACCTCCATCACGGCCTATAAGAGTGAGGGGGAGTCAGCGGAGTTCTCCTTCCCACTCAACCTT
GGAGAGGAAAGCCTGCAGGGAGAGTTGAGATGGAAGGCAGAGAAGGCTCCTTCTTCCCAGTCCTGGATCA
CCTTCTCCCTAAAGAACCAAAAGGTGTCTGTGCAGAAGTCTACTAGCAACCCCAAGTTCCAGCTGTCCGA
AACGCTCCCACTCACCCTTCAGATACCCCAGGTCTCCCTTCAGTTTGCTGGTTCTGGCAACCTGACCCTG
ACTCTGGACAGAGGGATACTGTATCAGGAAGTGAACCTGGTGGTGATGAAAGTGACTCAGCCCGACAGCA
ACACTTTGACCTGTGAGGTGATGGGACCCACCTCACCCAAGATGAGACTGATCTTGAAGCAGGAGAATCA
GGAGGCCAGGGTCTCCAGGCAGGAGAAAGTGATTCAAGTGCAGGCCCCTGAAGCAGGGGTGTGGCAATGT
CTACTGAGTGAAGGTGAAGAGGTCAAGATGGACTCCAAGATCCAGGTTTTATCCAAAGGGTTGAATTCCG
GCAGCCTGCACCACATCCTGGACGCCCAGAAGATGCTGTGGAACCACAGGGACAGGAACCTGCCTCCTCT
GGCCCCTCTGGGCCCCCACCACCATCACCACCATTGAGTCTAGACACGTGATTAATTAAGGATCCCCCGA
CCTCGACCTCTGGCTAATAAAGGAAATTTATTTTCATTGCAATAGTGTGTTGGAATTTTTTGTGTCTCTC
ACTCGGAAGGACATATGGGAGGGCAAATCATTTGGTCGAGATCCCTCGGAGATCTCTAGCTAGAGGATCG
ATCCCCGCCCCGGACGAACTAAACCTGACTACGACATCTCTGCCCCTTCTTCGCGGGGCAGTGCATGTAA
TCCCTTCAGTTGGTTGGTACAACTTGCCAACTGGGCCCTGTTCCACATGTGACACGGGGGGGGACCAAAC
ACAAAGGGGTTCTCTGACTGTAGTTGACATCCTTATAAATGGATGTGCACATTTGCCAACACTGAGTGGC
TTTCATCCTGGAGCAGACTTTGCAGTCTGTGGACTGCAACACAACATTGCCTTTATGTGTAACTCTTGGC
TGAAGCTCTTACACCAATGCTGGGGGACATGTACCTCCCAGGGGCCCAGGAAGACTACGGGAGGCTACAC
CAACGTCAATCAGAGGGGCCTGTGTAGCTACCGATAAGCGGACCCTCAAGAGGGCATTAGCAATAGTGTT
TATAAGGCCCCCTTGTTAACCCTAAACGGGTAGCATATGCTTCCCGGGTAGTAGTATATACTATCCAGAC
TAACCCTAATTCAATAGCATATGTTACCCAACGGGAAGCATATGCTATCGAATTAGGGTTAGTAAAAGGG
TCCTAAGGAACAGCGATATCTCCCACCCCATGAGCTGTCACGGTTTTATTTACATGGGGTCAGGATTCCA
CGAGGGTAGTGAACCATTTTAGTCACAAGGGCAGTGGCTGAAGATCAAGGAGCGGGCAGTGAACTCTCCT
GAATCTTCGCCTGCTTCTTCATTCTCCTTCGTTTAGCTAATAGAATAACTGCTGAGTTGTGAACAGTAAG
GTGTATGTGAGGTGCTCGAAAACAAGGTTTCAGGTGACGCCCCCAGAATAAAATTTGGACGGGGGGTTCA
GTGGTGGCATTGTGCTATGACACCAATATAACCCTCACAAACCCCTTGGGCAATAAATACTAGTGTAGGA
ATGAAACATTCTGAATATCTTTAACAATAGAAATCCATGGGGTGGGGACAAGCCGTAAAGACTGGATGTC
CATCTCACACGAATTTATGGCTATGGGCAACACATAATCCTAGTGCAATATGATACTGGGGTTATTAAGA
TGTGTCCCAGGCAGGGACCAAGACAGGTGAACCATGTTGTTACACTCTATTTGTAACAAGGGGAAAGAGA
GTGGACGCCGACAGCAGCGGACTCCACTGGTTGTCTCTAACACCCCCGAAAATTAAACGGGGCTCCACGC
CAATGGGGCCCATAAACAAAGACAAGTGGCCACTCTTTTTTTTGAAATTGTGGAGTGGGGGCACGCGTCA
GCCCCCACACGCCGCCCTGCGGTTTTGGACTGTAAAATAAGGGTGTAATAACTTGGCTGATTGTAACCCC
GCTAACCACTGCGGTCAAACCACTTGCCCACAAAACCACTAATGGCACCCCGGGGAATACCTGCATAAGT
AGGTGGGCGGGCCAAGATAGGGGCGCGATTGCTGCGATCTGGAGGACAAATTACACACACTTGCGCCTGA
GCGCCAAGCACAGGGTTGTTGGTCCTCATATTCACGAGGTCGCTGAGAGCACGGTGGGCTAATGTTGCCA
TGGGTAGCATATACTACCCAAATATCTGGATAGCATATGCTATCCTAATCTATATCTGGGTAGCATAGGC
TATCCTAATCTATATCTGGGTAGCATATGCTATCCTAATCTATATCTGGGTAGTATATGCTATCCTAATT
TATATCTGGGTAGCATAGGCTATCCTAATCTATATCTGGGTAGCATATGCTATCCTAATCTATATCTGGG
TAGTATATGCTATCCTAATCTGTATCCGGGTAGCATATGCTATCCTAATAGAGATTAGGGTAGTATATGC
TATCCTAATTTATATCTGGGTAGCATATACTACCCAAATATCTGGATAGCATATGCTATCCTAATCTATA
TCTGGGTAGCATATGCTATCCTAATCTATATCTGGGTAGCATAGGCTATCCTAATCTATATCTGGGTAGC
ATATGCTATCCTAATCTATATCTGGGTAGTATATGCTATCCTAATTTATATCTGGGTAGCATAGGCTATC
CTAATCTATATCTGGGTAGCATATGCTATCCTAATCTATATCTGGGTAGTATATGCTATCCTAATCTGTA
TCCGGGTAGCATATGCTATCCTCATGATAAGCTGTCAAACATGAGAATTTTCTTGAAGACGAAAGGGCCT
CGTGATACGCCTATTTTTATAGGTTAATGTCATGATAATAATGGTTTCTTAGACGTCAGGTGGCACTTTT
CGGGGAAATGTGCGCGGAACCCCTATTTGTTTATTTTTCTAAATACATTCAAATATGTATCCGCTCATGA
GACAATAACCCTGATAAATGCTTCAATAATATTGAAAAAGGAAGAGTATGAGTATTCAACATTTCCGTGT
CGCCCTTATTCCCTTTTTTGCGGCATTTTGCCTTCCTGTTTTTGCTCACCCAGAAACGCTGGTGAAAGTA
AAAGATGCTGAAGATCAGTTGGGTGCACGAGTGGGTTACATCGAACTGGATCTCAACAGCGGTAAGATCC
TTGAGAGTTTTCGCCCCGAAGAACGTTTTCCAATGATGAGCACTTTTAAAGTTCTGCTATGTGGCGCGGT
ATTATCCCGTGTTGACGCCGGGCAAGAGCAACTCGGTCGCCGCATACACTATTCTCAGAATGACTTGGTT
GAGTACTCACCAGTCACAGAAAAGCATCTTACGGATGGCATGACAGTAAGAGAATTATGCAGTGCTGCCA
TAACCATGAGTGATAACACTGCGGCCAACTTACTTCTGACAACGATCGGAGGACCGAAGGAGCTAACCGC
TTTTTTGCACAACATGGGGGATCATGTAACTCGCCTTGATCGTTGGGAACCGGAGCTGAATGAAGCCATA
CCAAACGACGAGCGTGACACCACGATGCCTGCAGCAATGGCAACAACGTTGCGCAAACTATTAACTGGCG
AACTACTTACTCTAGCTTCCCGGCAACAATTAATAGACTGGATGGAGGCGGATAAAGTTGCAGGACCACT
TCTGCGCTCGGCCCTTCCGGCTGGCTGGTTTATTGCTGATAAATCTGGAGCCGGTGAGCGTGGGTCTCGC
GGTATCATTGCAGCACTGGGGCCAGATGGTAAGCCCTCCCGTATCGTAGTTATCTACACGACGGGGAGTC
AGGCAACTATGGATGAACGAAATAGACAGATCGCTGAGATAGGTGCCTCACTGATTAAGCATTGGTAACT
GTCAGACCAAGTTTACTCATATATACTTTAGATTGATTTAAAACTTCATTTTTAATTTAAAAGGATCTAG
GTGAAGATCCTTTTTGATAATCTCATGACCAAAATCCCTTAACGTGAGTTTTCGTTCCACTGAGCGTCAG
ACCCCGTAGAAAAGATCAAAGGATCTTCTTGAGATCCTTTTTTTCTGCGCGTAATCTGCTGCTTGCAAAC
AAAAAAACCACCGCTACCAGCGGTGGTTTGTTTGCCGGATCAAGAGCTACCAACTCTTTTTCCGAAGGTA
ACTGGCTTCAGCAGAGCGCAGATACCAAATACTGTTCTTCTAGTGTAGCCGTAGTTAGGCCACCACTTCA
AGAACTCTGTAGCACCGCCTACATACCTCGCTCTGCTAATCCTGTTACCAGTGGCTGCTGCCAGTGGCGA
TAAGTCGTGTCTTACCGGGTTGGACTCAAGACGATAGTTACCGGATAAGGCGCAGCGGTCGGGCTGAACG
GGGGGTTCGTGCACACAGCCCAGCTTGGAGCGAACGACCTACACCGAACTGAGATACCTACAGCGTGAGC
TATGAGAAAGCGCCACGCTTCCCGAAGGGAGAAAGGCGGACAGGTATCCGGTAAGCGGCAGGGTCGGAAC
AGGAGAGCGCACGAGGGAGCTTCCAGGGGGAAACGCCTGGTATCTTTATAGTCCTGTCGGGTTTCGCCAC
CTCTGACTTGAGCGTCGATTTTTGTGATGCTCGTCAGGGGGGCGGAGCCTATGGAAAAACGCCAGCAACG
CGGCCTTTTTACGGTTCCTGGCCTTTTGCTGGCCTTTTGCTCACATGTTCTTTCCTGCGTTATCCCCTGA
TTCTGTGGATAACCGTATTACCGCCTTTGAGTGAGCTGATACCGCTCGCCGCAGCCGAACGACCGAGCGC
AGCGAGTCAGTGAGCGAGGAAGCGGAAGAGCGCCCAATACGCAAACCGCCTCTCCCCGCGCGTTGGCCGA
TTCATTAATGCAGCTGGCACGACAGGTTTCCCGACTGGAAAGCGGGCAGTGAGCGCAACGCAATTAATGT
GAGTTAGCTCACTCATTAGGCACCCCAGGCTTTACACTTTATGCTTCCGGCTCGTATGTTGTGTGGAATT
GTGAGCGGATAACAATTTCACACAGGAAACAGCTATGACCATGATTACGCCAAGCTCTAGCTAGAGGTCG
ACCAATTCTCATGTTTGACAGCTTATCATCGCAGATCCGGGCAACGTTGTTGCCATTGCTGCAGGCGCAG
AACTGGTAGGTATGGAAGATCTATACATTGAATCAATATTGGCAATTAGCCATATTAGTCATTGGTTATA
TAGCATAAATCAATATTGGCTATTGGCCATTGCATACGTTGTATCTATATCATAATATGTACATTTATAT
TGGCTCATGTCCAATATGACCGC
Features (pLannotate 1.2.2; 18 found; start..end, strand, type, name):
      7..386     +  enhancer       CMV enhancer: human cytomegalovirus immediate early enhancer
    388..587     +  promoter       CMV promoter: human cytomegalovirus (CMV) immediate early promoter
    655..693     +  misc_feature   Ad SA (fragment): adenovirus major late transcript splice acceptor (Friedrich and Soriano, 1991)
    726..935     -  CDS            PTP (fragment): TERM_ADE02 - Experimental evidence at protein level: Swiss-Prot protein existence level 1. Protein covalently bound to the viral DNA that acts as a primer for viral genomic replication by DNA strand displacement. Assembles on the viral origin of replication in an initiation complex with viral polymerase, DBP, host NFIA and host POU2F1/OCT1. During initiation, the polymerase covalently couples the first dCTP with Ser- 580 of pTP. The terminal protein stimulates the template activity over 20 fold compared to protein-free templates. Neo-synthesized viral genomes are linked to two preterminal prot
    966..1055    +  intron         chimeric intron (fragment): chimera between introns from adenovirus and immunoglobulin heavy chain genes
   1074..1120    +  CDS            IgH signal sequence (fragment): signal sequence from the mouse immunoglobulin heavy chain variable region
   1923..2516    +  CDS            Cd4 (fragment): CD4_RAT - Experimental evidence at protein level: Swiss-Prot protein existence level 1. Integral membrane glycoprotein that plays an essential role in the immune response and serves multiple functions in responses against both external and internal offenses. In T-cells, functions primarily as a coreceptor for MHC class II molecule:peptide complex. The antigens presented by class II peptides are derived from extracellular proteins while class I peptides are derived from cytosolic proteins. Interacts simultaneously with the T-cell receptor (TCR) and the MHC class II presented by antigen presenti
   2676..2731    +  polyA_signal   β-globin poly(A) signal: rabbit β-globin polyadenylation signal (Gil and Proudfoot, 1987)
   3245..4926    -  rep_origin     oriP (fragment): Epstein-Barr virus oriP replication origin (Yates et al., 2000)
   5053..5157    +  promoter       AmpR promoter: bla
   5158..6018    +  CDS            AmpR: β-lactamase; bla; confers resistance to ampicillin, carbenicillin, and related antibiotics
   6189..6777    +  rep_origin     ori: high-copy-number ColE1/pMB1/pBR322/pUC origin of replication
   6960..7052    +  CDS            lacI (fragment): lac repressor; lacI; The lac repressor binds to the lac operator to inhibit transcription in E. coli. This inhibition can be relieved by adding lactose or isopropyl-β-D-thiogalactopyranoside (IPTG).
   7065..7086    +  protein_bind   CAP binding site: CAP binding activates transcription in the presence of cAMP. E. coli catabolite activator protein
   7101..7131    +  promoter       lac promoter: promoter for the E. coli lac operon
   7139..7155    +  protein_bind   lac operator: The lac repressor binds to the lac operator to inhibit transcription in E. coli. This inhibition can be relieved by adding lactose or isopropyl-β-D-thiogalactopyranoside (IPTG). lac repressor encoded by lacI
   7225..7241    +  promoter       tet promoter (fragment): E. coli promoter for tetracycline efflux protein gene
   7251..7276    -  CDS            bla(M) (fragment): β-lactamase lacking the signal sequence; bla(M); allows cytosolic expression of β-lactamase
