[The description below was written by a language model from this plasmid's Addgene catalogue record and pLannotate feature annotations shown in this document.]
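Description:
PFA0135w-bio-His is a mammalian expression plasmid built on the pTT3 backbone for producing a secreted, tagged recombinant form of the Plasmodium falciparum protein PFA0135w (also called MaTra). It is propagated in E. coli as a high-copy plasmid through a ColE1/pUC-type origin and selected with ampicillin via the β-lactamase gene. The backbone also carries the Epstein-Barr virus oriP element, which supports episomal maintenance in cells that supply EBNA1. Small lac, tet and bla fragments annotated downstream of the bacterial origin appear to be vector remnants.

Expression is driven by the CMV immediate-early enhancer and promoter. This is followed by adenovirus-derived leader and splice sequences and a chimeric intron, which help mRNA processing and translation, and the unit ends with a rabbit β-globin polyadenylation signal. The annotated reading frame begins with a fragment of a mouse immunoglobulin heavy chain signal sequence, which would direct the product into the secretory pathway. The synthetic insert of about 773 bp sits between retained NotI and AscI sites, in the unannotated interval between the signal sequence and the rat Cd4 fragment. All potential N-linked glycosylation sites were removed by replacing the serine or threonine of each sequon with alanine.

The insert is fused at its C terminus to rat CD4 domains 3 and 4, a biotinylation sequence and a 6xHis tag. The biotinylation sequence and His tag are listed in the catalogue fields but are not individually annotated in the feature table. The stated purpose is to express enzymatically monobiotinylated full-length PFA0135w. The plasmid belongs to a library of merozoite cell surface and secreted recombinant proteins. The tags would allow purification through the His tag and oriented capture on streptavidin.
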