Addgene plasmid #50810: PFA0135w-bio-His
Purpose: Expresses enzymatically monobiotinylated full length PFA0135w
Depositing lab: Gavin Wright. Depositing organization: Wellcome Sanger Institute. Publication: Towards a comprehensive Plasmodium falciparum merozoite cell surface and secreted recombinant protein library. Zenonos ZA, Rayner JC, Wright GJ. Malar J. 2014 Mar 12;13(1):93. doi: 10.1186/1475-2875-13-93. PubMed 24620899.
Backbone
  Vector backbone: pTT3
  Backbone manufacturer: Yves Durocher
  Backbone size w/o insert (bp): 6670
  Modifications to backbone: Addition of CD4, biotinylation sequence, 6xhis tags
  Vector type: Mammalian Expression
Growth in bacteria
  Bacterial resistance: Ampicillin, 100 μg/mL
  Growth temperature: 37°C
  Growth strain: Top10
  Copy number: High Copy
Gene/Insert
  Gene/Insert name: PFA0135w (alt name: MaTra)
  Species: P. falciparum
  Insert size (bp): 773
  Mutation: all potential N-linked glycosylation sites (N-X-S/T, where X is not proline) were systematically removed by substituting alanine for serine/threonine at these sites.
  Promoter: CMV
  Tag / fusion protein: ratCD4d3+4,biotinylation sequence, 6xHis (C terminal on backbone)
  Cloning method: Restriction Enzyme; 5′ cloning site NotI (not destroyed); 3′ cloning site AscI (not destroyed)
  Sequencing primers: 5′ CMV-F; 3′ EBVori-F (5'-CCACTCAGTGTTGGCAAATG-3')
Resource information
  A portion of this plasmid was derived from a plasmid made by: pTT3 was obtained from Yves Durocher, National Research Council of Canada
Terms and licenses: Academic/Nonprofit Terms; Industry Terms: Not Available to Industry
Depositor comments: Made by gene synthesis
How to cite: PFA0135w-bio-His was a gift from Gavin Wright (Addgene plasmid # 50810 ; http://n2t.net/addgene:50810 ; RRID:Addgene_50810)
