>Addgene plasmid #50810 | PFA0135w-bio-His | addgene partial sequence | sequence record 78687 | EBVori-F
GTCAGAGAACCCCTTTGTGTTTGGTCCCCCCCCGTGTCACATGTGGAACAGGGCCCAGTTGGCAAGTTGT
ACCAACCAACTGAAGGGATTACATGCACTGCCCCGCGAAGAAGGGGCAGAGATGTCGTAGTCAGGTTTAG
TTCGTCCGGGGCGGGGATCGATCCTCTAGCTAGAGATCTCCGAGGGATCTCGACCAAATGATTTGCCCTC
CCATATGTCCTTCCGAGTGAGAGACACAAAAAATTCCAACACACTATTGCAATGAAAATAAATTTCCTTT
ATTAGCCAGAGGTCGAGGTCGGGGGATCCTTAATTAATCACGTGTCTAGACTCAATGGTGGTGATGGTGG
TGGGGGCCCAGAGGGGCCAGAGGAGGCAGGTTCCTGTCCCTGTGGTTCCACAGCATCTTCTGGGCGTCCA
GGATGTGGTGCAGGCTGCCGGAATTCAACCCTTTGGATAAAACCTGGATCTTGGAGTCCATCTTGACCTC
TTCACCTTCACTCAGTAGACATTGCCACACCCCTGCTTCAGGGGCCTGCACTTGAATCACTTTCTCCTGC
CTGGAGACCCTGGCCTCCTGATTCTCCTGCTTCAAGATCAGTCTCATCTTGGGTGAGGTGGGTCCCATCA
CCTCACAGGTCAAAGTGTTGCTGTCGGGCTGAGTCACTTTCATCACCACCAGGTTCACTTCCTGATACAG
TATCCCTCTGTCCAGAGTCAGGGTCAGGTTGCCAGAACCAGCAAACTGAAGGGAGACCTGGGGTATCTGA
AGGGTGAGTGGGAGCGTTTCGGACAGCTGGAACTTGGGGTTGCTAGTAGACTTCTGCACAGACACCTTTT
GGTTCTTTA
