>Addgene plasmid #50810 | PFA0135w-bio-His | addgene partial sequence | sequence record 79455 | CMV-F 5'-CGCAAATGGGCGGTAGGCGTG-3'
ACCGTCAGATCCTCACTCTCTTCCGCATCGCTGTCTGCGAGGGCCAGCTGTTGGGCTCGCGGTTGAGGAC
AAACTCTTCGCGGTCTTTCCAGTACTCTTGGATCGGAAACCCGTCGGCCTCCGAACGGTACTCCGCCACC
GAGGGACCTGAGCGAGTCCGCATCGACCGGATCGGAAAACCTCTCGAGAAAGGCGTCTAACCAGTCACAG
TCGCAAGGTAGGCTGAGCACCGTGGCGGGCGGCAGCGGGTGGCGGTCGGGGTTGTTTCTGGCGGAGGTGC
TGCTGATGATGTAATTAAAGTAGGCGGTCTTGAGACGGCGGATGGTCGAGGTGAGGTGTGGCAGGCTTGA
GATCCAGCTGTTGGGGTGAGTACTCCCTCTCAAAAGCGGGCATTACTTCTGCGCTAAGATTGTCAGTTTC
CAAAAACGAGGAGGATTTGATATTCACCTGGCCCGATCTGGCCATACACTTGAGTGACAATGACATCCAC
TTTGCCTTTCTCTCCACAGGTGTCCACTCCCAGGTCCAAGTTTGCCACCATGGAGTTTCAGACCCAGGTA
CTCATGTCCCTGCTGCTCTGCATGTCTGGTGCGGCCGCAATCATCCAGCCCGACAAGCAGCAGGAAAAGG
ACGAGCTGAGCAACAACTTCATCAGCACCGAACAGCTGCTGGACATCAGCGAGAAGTGGAAGGCCAGCGA
GTGGAACAACATGTTCAACCACATCCGGAACGAGTGGGAGGACTTCTACCTGGTGCTGCAGAACGACGAG
CGGAACATTCTGCAGGAAAAACACAGCAACTGGAATGAGTGGATCCAGCACCTCGAGAACAAATGGGGCA
ACATCAACGAGAACATCAACCCCGAGTACAAGACCCATCTGCTGCACATCTCCCTGACCTGG
